>Addgene plasmid #236255 | pETCK3 TGP-E | addgene full sequence | sequence record 473833 | Addgene NGS Result
AATTCGCTTTGATGGAACTAACTTCCCCCCGAACGGCCCTGTAATGCAAAAGAAGACCTTAAAATGGGAA
CCTAGCACCGAAAAAATGTATGTAGAAGACGGAGTTCTTAAGGGTGACGTAGAAATGGCACTTCTGCTCG
AAGGAGGTGGACACTACCGCTGCGATTTTAAAACCACTTATAAAGCCAAAAAAGATGTTCGTCTTCCAGA
TGCACACGAGGTGGACCACCGCATTGAAATCCTGAGCCACGATAAAGATTATAATAAAGTTAGACTCTAT
GAACACGCCGAAGCCCGCTATTCTGGCGGAGGCAGCGGAGGCGGTGCTAGCGGCAAACCAATCCCAAACC
CACTGCTGGGCCTGGATAGTACTCACCATCACCATCACCATTAGGCGGCCGCTTGGATCCCACCACCACC
ACCACCACTAACTCGAGCACCACCACCACCACCACTGAGATCCGGCTGCTAACAAAGCCCGAAAGGAAGC
TGAGTTGGCTGCTGCCACCGCTGAGCAATAACTAGCATAACCCCTTGGGGCCTCTAAACGGGTCTTGAGG
GGTTTTTTGCTGAAAGGAGGAACTATATCCGGATTGGCGAATGGG
[124 nt withheld, positions 606-729]
C
[91 nt withheld, positions 731-821]
A
[49 nt withheld, positions 823-871]
CCTTTGACGTTGGAGTCCACGTTCTTT
[37 nt withheld, positions 899-935]
ACCCCATCTCGGTCTATTCTTTTGATTTATAAGGGATTTTGCCGATTTCGGCCTATTGGTTAAAAAATGA
GCTGATTTAACAAAAATTTAACGCGAATTTTAACAAAATATTAACGCTTACAATTTAGGTGGCACTTTTC
GGGGAAATGTGCGCGGAACCCCTATTTGTTTATTTTTCTAAATACATTCAAATATGTATCCGCTCATGAA
TTAATTCTTAGAAAAACTCATCGAGCATCAAATGAAACTGCAATTTATTCATATCAGGATTATCAATACC
ATATTTTTGAAAAAGCCGTTTCTGTAATGAAGGAGAAAACTCACCGAGGCAGTTCCATAGGATGGCAAGA
TCCTGGTATCGGTCTGCGATTCCGACTCGTCCAACATCAATACAACCTATTAATTTCCCCTCGTCAAAAA
TAAGGTTATCAAGTGAGAAATCACCATGAGTGACGACTGAATCCGGTGAGAATGGCAAAAGTTTATGCAT
TTCTTTCCAGACTTGTTCAACAGGCCAGCCATTACGCTCGTCATCAAAATCACTCGCATCAACCAAACCG
TTATTCATTCGTGATTGCGCCTGAGCGAGACGAAATACGCGATCGCTGTTAAAAGGACAATTACAAACAG
GAATCGAATGCAACCGGCGCAGGAACACTGCCAGCGCATCAACAATATTTTCACCTGAATCAGGATATTC
TTCTAATACCTGGAATGCTGTTTTCCCGGGGATCGCAGTGGTGAGTAACCATGCATCATCAGGAGTACGG
ATAAAATGCTTGATGGTCGGAAGAGGCATAAATTCCGTCAGCCAGTTTAGTCTGACCATCTCATCTGTAA
CATCATTGGCAACGCTACCTTTGCCATGTTTCAGAAACAACTCTGGCGCATCGGGCTTCCCATACAATCG
ATAGATTGTCGCACCTGATTGCCCGACATTATCGCGAGCCCATTTATACCCATATAAATCAGCATCCATG
TTGGAATTTAATCGCGGCCTAGAGCAAGACGTTTCCCGTTGAATATGGCTCATAACACCCCTTGTATTAC
TGTTTATGTAAGCAGACAGTTTTATTGTTCATGACCAAAATCCCTTAACGTGAGTTTTCGTTCCACTGAG
CGTCAGACCCCGTAGAAAAGATCAAAGGATCTTCTTGAGATCCTTTTTTTCTGCGCGTAATCTGCTGCTT
GCAAACAAAAAAACCACCGCTACCAGCGGTGGTTTGTTTGCCGGATCAAGAACTACCAACTCTTTTTCCG
AAGGTAACTGGCTTCAGCAGAGCGCAGATACCAAATACTGTCCTTCTAGTGTAGCCGTAGTTAGGCCACC
ACTTCAAGAACTCTGTAGCACCGCCTACATACCTCGCTCTGCTAATCCTGTTACCAGTGGCTGCTGCCAG
TGGCGATAAGTCGTGTCTTACCGGGTTGGACTCAAGACGATAGTTACCGGATAAGGCGCAGCGGTCGGGC
TGAACGGGGGGTTCGTGCACACAGCCCAGCTTGGAGCGAACGACCTACACCGAACTGAGATACCTACAGC
GTGAGCTATGAGAAAGCGCCACGCTTCCCGAAGGGAGAAAGGCGGACAGGTATCCGGTAAGCGGCAGGGT
CGGAACAGGAGAGCGCACGAGGGAGCTTCCAGGGGGAAACGCCTGGTATCTTTATAGTCCTGTCGGGTTT
CGCCACCTCTGACTTGAGCGTCGATTTTTGTGATGCTCGTCAGGGGGGCGGAGCCTATGGAAAAACGCCA
GCAACGCGGCCTTTTTACGGTTCCTGGCCTTTTGCTGGCCTTTTGCTCACATGTTCTTTCCTGCGTTATC
CCCTGATTCTGTGGATAACCGTATTACCGCCTTTGAGTGAGCCGATACCGCTCGCCGCAGCCGAACGACC
GAGCGCAGCGAGTCAGTGAGCGAGGAAGCGGAAGAGCGCCTGATGCGGTATTTTCTCCTTACGCATCTGT
GCGGTATTTCACACCGCAATGGTGCACTCTCAGTACAATCTGCTCTGATGCCGCATAGTTAAGCCAGTAT
ACACTCCGCTATCGCTACGTGACTGGGTCATGGCTGCGCCCCGACACCCGCCAACACCCGCTGACGCGCC
CTGACGGGCTTGTCTGCTCCCGGCATCCGCTTACAGACAAGCTGTGACCGTCTCCGGGAGCTGCATGTGT
CAGAGGTTTTCACCGTCATCACCGAAACGCGCGAGGCAGCTGCGGTAAAGCTCATCAGCGTGGTCGTGAA
GCGATTCACAGATGTCTGCCTGTTCATCCGCGTCCAGCTCGTTGAGTTTCTCAAGAAGCGTTAATGTCTG
GCTTCTGATAAAGCGGGCCATGTTAAGGGCGGTTTTTTCCTGTTTGGTCACTGATGCCTCCGTGTAAGGG
GGATTTCTGTTCATGGGGGTAATGATACCGATGAAACGAGAGAGGATGCTCACGATACGGGTTACTGATG
ATGAACATGCCCGGTTACTGGAACGTTGTGAGGGTAAACAACTGGCGGTATGGATGCGGCGGGACCAGAG
AAAAATCACTCAGGGTCAATGCCAGCGCTTCGTTAATACAGATGTAGGTGTTCCACAGGGTAGCCAGCAG
CATCCTGCGATGCAGATCCGGAATATAATGGTGCAGGGCGCTGACTTCCGCGTTTCCAGACTTTACGAAA
CACGGAAACCGAAGACCATTCATGTTGTTGCTCAGGTCGCAGACGTTTTGCAGCAGCAGTCGCTTCACGT
TCGCTCGCGTATCGGTGATTCATTCTGCTAACCAGTAAGGCAACCCCGCCAGCCTAGCCGGGTCCTCAAC
GACAGGAGCACGATCATGCGCACCCGTGGGGCCGCCATGCCGGCGATAATGGCCTGCTTCTCGCCGAAAC
GTTTGGTGGCGGGACCAGTGACGAAGGCTTGAGCGAGGGCGTGCAAGATTCCGAATACCGCAAGCGACAG
GCCGATCATCGTCGCGCTCAAGCGAAAGCGGTCCTCGCCGAAAATGACCCAGAGCGCTGCCGGCACCTGT
CCTACGAGTTGCATGATAAAGAAGACAGTCATAAGTGCGGCGACGATAGTCATGCCCCGCGCCCACCGGA
AGGAGCTGACTGGGTTGAAGGCTCTCAAGGGCATCGGTCGAGATCCCGGTGCCTAATGAGTGAGCTAACT
TACATTAATTGCGTTGCGCTCACTGCCCGCTTTCCAGTCGGGAAACCTGTCGTGCCAGCTGCATTAATGA
ATCGGCCAACGCGCGGGGAGAGGCGGTTTGCGTATTGGGCGCCAGGGTGGTTTTTCTTTTCACCAGTGAG
ACGGGCAACAGCTGATTGCCCTTCACCGCCTGGCCCTGAGAGAGTTGCAGCAAGCGGTCCACGCTGGTTT
GCCCCAGCAGGCGAAAATCCTGTTTGATGGTGGTTAACGGCGGGATATAACATGAGCTGTCTTCGGTATC
GTCGTATCCCACTACCGAGATATCCGCACCAACGCGCAGCCCGGACTCGGTAATGGCACGCATTGCGCCC
AGCGCCATCTGATCGTTGGCAACCAGCATCGCAGTGGGAACGATGCCCTCATTCAGCATTTGCATGGTTT
GTTGAAAACCGGACATGGCACTCCAATCGCCTTCCCGTTCCGCTATCGGCTGAATTTGATTGCGAGTGAG
ATATTTATGCCAGCCAGCCAGACGCAGACGCGCCGAGACAGAACTTAATGGGCCCGCTAACAGCGCGATT
TGCTGGTGACCCAATGCGACCAGATGCTCCACGCCCAGTCGCGTACCGTCTTCATGGGAGAAAATAATAC
TGTTGATGGGTGTCTGGTCAGAGACATCAAGAAATAACGCCGGAACATTAGTGCAGGCAGCTTCCACAGC
AATGGCATCCTGGTCATCCAGCGGATAGTTAATGATCAGCCCACTGACGCGTTGCGCGAGAAGATTGTGC
ACCGCCGCTTTACAGGCTTCGACGCCGCTTCGTTCTACCATCGACACCACCACGCTGGCACCCAGTTGAT
CGGCGCGAGATTTAATCGCCGCGACAATTTGCGACGGCGCGTGCAGGGCCAGACTAGAGGTGGCAACGCC
AATCAGCAACGACTGTTTGCCCGCCAGTTGTTGTGCCACGCGGTTGGGAATGTAATTCAGCTCCGCCATC
GCCGCTTCCACTTTTTCCCGCGTTTTCGCAGAAACGTGGCTGGCCTGGTTCACCACGCGGGAAACGGTCT
GATAAGAGACACCGGCATACTCTGCGACATCGTATAACGTTACTGGTTTCACATTCACCACCCTGAATTG
ACTCTCTTCCGGGCGCTATCATGCCATACCGCGAAAGGTTTTGCGCCATTCGATGGTGTCCGGGATCTCG
ACGCTCTCCCTTATGCGACTCCTGCATTAGGAAGCAGCCCAGTAGTAGGTTGAGGCCGTTGAGCACCGCC
GCCGCAAGGAATGGTGCCAAGGAGATGGCGCCCAACAGTCCCCCGGCCACGGGGCCTGCCACCATACCCA
CGCCGAAACAAGCGCTCATGAGCCCGAAGTGGCGAGCCCGATCTTCCCCATCGGTGATGTCGGCGATATA
GGCGCCAGCAACCGCACCTGTGGCGCCGGTGATGCCGGCCACGATGCGTCCGGCGTAGAGGATCGAGATC
TCGATCCCGCGAAATTAATACGACTCACTATAGGGGAATTGTGAGCGGATAACAATTCCCCTCTAGAAAT
AATTTTGTTTAACTTTAAGAAGGAGATATACATATGGGCGCGCATGCCTCAGTAATTAAACCGGAAATGA
AAATTAAATTGCGTATGGAAGGTGCCGTTAACGGCCATAAATTTGTAATTGAAGGAGAAGGAATAGGCAA
ACCATACGAAGGAACCCAGACCCTGGATTTAACCGTAGAAGAAGGCGCACCTCTCCCTTTCTCGTACGAC
ATCCTCACCCCAGCCTTCGAATACGGCAATCGCGCTTTCACCAAATACCCAGAAGATATTCCAGACTATT
TTAAACAAGCATTCCCCGAAGGCTATTCTTGGGAACGCTCTATGACCTATGAAGATCAAGGAATTTGTAT
CGCTACCTCCGACATTACTATGGAAGGAGACTGTTTTTTTTATGA
Features (pLannotate 1.2.2; 21 found; start..end, strand, type, name):
    374..391     +  CDS            6xHis: 6xHis affinity tag
    410..428     +  CDS            9xHis (fragment): 9xHis affinity tag
    438..455     +  CDS            9xHis (fragment): 9xHis affinity tag
    465..514     +  CDS            SET1 (fragment): solubility-enhancement tag derived from T7 phage gene 10B
    522..569     +  terminator     T7 terminator: transcription terminator for bacteriophage T7 RNA polymerase
    606..1061    +  rep_origin     f1 ori (sequence partly withheld): f1 bacteriophage origin of replication; arrow indicates direction of (+) strand synthesis
   1087..1144    +  promoter       AmpR promoter (fragment): bla
   1153..1968    -  CDS            KanR: aminoglycoside phosphotransferase; aph(3')-Ia; confers resistance to kanamycin in bacteria or G418 (Geneticin®) in eukaryotes
   2090..2678    +  rep_origin     ori: high-copy-number ColE1/pMB1/pBR322/pUC origin of replication
   2864..3003    -  misc_feature   bom: basis of mobility region from pBR322
   3105..3296    -  CDS            rop: Rop protein, which maintains plasmids at low copy number; rop
   3313..3693    +  CDS            YPB1_ECOLX: Protein predicted: Swiss-Prot protein existence level 4. From Escherichia coli.
   3765..4056    -  CDS            TcR (fragment): tetracycline efflux protein; tet; confers resistance to tetracycline
   4071..4092    -  protein_bind   CAP binding site: CAP binding activates transcription in the presence of cAMP. E. coli catabolite activator protein
   4105..5187    -  CDS            lacI: lac repressor; lacI; The lac repressor binds to the lac operator to inhibit transcription in E. coli. This inhibition can be relieved by adding lactose or isopropyl-β-D-thiogalactopyranoside (IPTG).
   5188..5265    -  promoter       lacI promoter: lacI
   5273..5549    -  CDS            TcR (fragment): tetracycline efflux protein; tet; confers resistance to tetracycline
   5571..5589    +  promoter       T7 promoter: promoter for bacteriophage T7 RNA polymerase
   5590..5614    +  protein_bind   lac operator: The lac repressor binds to the lac operator to inhibit transcription in E. coli. This inhibition can be relieved by adding lactose or isopropyl-β-D-thiogalactopyranoside (IPTG). lac repressor encoded by lacI
   5629..5651    +  RBS            RBS: efficient ribosome binding site from bacteriophage T7 gene 10 (Olins and Rangwala, 1989)
   5674..304     +  CDS            mAzamiGreen (across the origin): mAzamiGreen is a basic (constitutively fluorescent) green fluorescent protein published in 2003, derived from Galaxea fascicularis. It has high acid sensitivity.
