[The description below was written by a language model from this plasmid's Addgene catalogue record and pLannotate feature annotations shown in this document.]
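Description:
pETCK3 TGP-E is a 6,020-nt bacterial expression plasmid built on the pET-style pETCK3 backbone for producing TGP-E, a Q66E point mutant of the synthetic Thermal Green Protein, a thermostable fluorescent protein. The plasmid is selected with kanamycin through an aph(3')-Ia KanR gene and replicates from a ColE1/pMB1-type origin. The catalogue lists it as high copy, although the feature table also shows the pBR322-derived bom site and the rop gene, which normally moderates copy number. An f1 origin is present, along with remnants of the tetracycline resistance gene left over from the pBR322 lineage.

The catalogue gives the promoter as "lac operon", but the annotated sequence shows the usual pET arrangement: a T7 promoter immediately followed by a lac operator, then the strong T7 gene 10 ribosome binding site, the coding region, and a T7 terminator. A plasmid-borne lacI gene with its own promoter supplies the repressor, so expression would be expected to depend on T7 RNA polymerase in the host and to be inducible with IPTG. The open reading frame spans the sequence numbering origin and was matched by the annotation software to mAzamiGreen, presumably reflecting similarity to that related fluorescent protein rather than its actual identity as TGP-E. A 6xHis tag lies downstream, consistent with the recorded C-terminal His tag for affinity purification. Further His-like and SET1 fragments are annotated between it and the terminator, and whether they are translated is not clear from the record.

The original TGP insert came from a national laboratory and was modified to carry Q66E. The associated work used such colour-change mutants in an undergraduate biochemistry teaching lab.
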