Addgene plasmid #236255: pETCK3 TGP-E
Purpose: Expresses TGP-E, a thermostable fluorescent protein
Depositing lab: Natasha DeVore. Depositing organization: Missouri State University. Publication: Green, yellow, or cyan? Introduction of color change mutations into a green thermostable fluorescent protein and characterization during an introduction to biochemistry lab course. Anderson MR, Dargatz CJ, Banerjee T, DeVore NM. Biochem Mol Biol Educ. 2024 Sep-Oct;52(5):549-558. doi: 10.1002/bmb.21841. Epub 2024 Jun 8. PubMed 38850239.
Backbone
  Vector backbone: pETCK3
  Vector type: Bacterial Expression
Growth in bacteria
  Bacterial resistance: Kanamycin, 50 μg/mL
  Growth temperature: 37°C
  Growth strain: DH5alpha
  Copy number: High Copy
Gene/Insert
  Gene/Insert name: Thermal Green Protein Q66E (TGP-E)
  Species: Synthetic
  Insert size (bp): 756
  Promoter: lac operon
  Tag / fusion protein: His tag (C terminal on insert)
  Cloning method: Unknown
  Sequencing primers: 5′ T7 forward; 3′ T7 reverse
Resource information
  A portion of this plasmid was derived from a plasmid made by: the Los Alamos National Lab. The original TGP insert was modified to include the Q66E mutation.
Terms and licenses: Academic/Nonprofit Terms; Industry Terms: Not Available to Industry
How to cite: pETCK3 TGP-E was a gift from Natasha DeVore (Addgene plasmid # 236255 ; http://n2t.net/addgene:236255 ; RRID:Addgene_236255)
