>Addgene plasmid #236255 | pETCK3 TGP-E | depositor partial sequence | sequence record 466420 | T7 Forward
GGGGGGGGAACATTCCCTCTAGAATAATTTTGTTTAACTTTAAGAAGGAGATATACATATGGGCGCGCAT
GCCTCAGTAATTAAACCGGAAATGAAAATTAAATTGCGTATGGAAGGTGCCGTTAACGGCCATAAATTTG
TAATTGAAGGAGAAGGAATAGGCAAACCATACGAAGGAACCCAGACCCTGGATTTAACCGTAGAAGAAGG
CGCACCTCTCCCTTTCTCGTACGACATCCTCACCCCAGCCTTCGAATACGGCAATCGCGCTTTCACCAAA
TACCCAGAAGATATTCCAGACTATTTTAAACAAGCATTCCCCGAAGGCTATTCTTGGGAACGCTCTATGA
CCTATGAAGATCAAGGAATTTGTATCGCTACCTCCGACATTACTATGGAAGGAGACTGTTTTTTTTATGA
AATTCGCTTTGATGGAACTAACTTCCCCCCGAACGGCCCTGTAATGCAAAAGAAGACCTTAAAATGGGAA
CCTAGCACCGAAAAAATGTATGTAGAAGACGGAGTTCTTAAGGGTGACGTAGAAATGGCACTTCTGCTCG
AAGGAGGTGGACACTACCGCTGCGATTTTAAAACCACTTATAAAGCCAAAAAAGATGTTCGTCTTCCAGA
TGCACACGAGGTGGACCACCGCATTGAAATCCTGAGCCACGATAAAGATTATAATAAAGTTAGACTCTAT
GAACACGCCGAAGCCCGCTATTCTGGCGGAGGCAGCGGAGGCGGTGCTAGCGGCAAACCAATCCCAAACC
CACTGCTGGGCCTGGATAGTACTCCCCATCACCATCACCATTACGCGGCCGCTTGCATCCCACCACCCCC
CCCCCCACAACCCCAACACCACCACCCCCCCCCCCTAAATCCGCCTCTCC
