>Addgene plasmid #236255 | pETCK3 TGP-E | depositor partial sequence | sequence record 466422 | T7 reverse
GGGCCCCTCCCTTCTTTCGGGCTTTGTTAGCAGCCGGATCTCAGTGGTGGTGGTGGTGGTGCTCGAGTTA
GTGGTGGTGGTGGTGGTGGGATCCAAGCGGCCGCCTAATGGTGATGGTGATGGTGAGTACTATCCAGGCC
CAGCAGTGGGTTTGGGATTGGTTTGCCGCTAGCACCGCCTCCGCTGCCTCCGCCAGAATAGCGGGCTTCG
GCGTGTTCATAGAGTCTAACTTTATTATAATCTTTATCGTGGCTCAGGATTTCAATGCGGTGGTCCACCT
CGTGTGCATCTGGAAGACGAACATCTTTTTTGGCTTTATAAGTGGTTTTAAAATCGCAGCGGTAGTGTCC
ACCTCCTTCGAGCAGAAGTGCCATTTCTACGTCACCCTTAAGAACTCCGTCTTCTACATACATTTTTTCG
GTGCTAGGTTCCCATTTTAAGGTCTTCTTTTGCATTACAGGGCCGTTCGGGGGGAAGTTAGTTCCATCAA
AGCGAATTTCATAAAAAAAACAGTCTCCTTCCATAGTAATGTCGGAGGTAGCGATACAAATTCCTTGATC
TTCATAGGTCATAGAGCGTTCCCAAGAATAGCCTTCGGGGAATGCTTGTTTAAAATAGTCTGGAATATCT
TCTGGGTATTTGGTGAAAGCGCGATTGCCGTATTCGAAGGCTGGGGTGAGGATGTCGTACGACAAGACGC
AAAGGTGCTCCTTCTTCTACC
